>Addgene plasmid #197985 | pMG81-MBP-t-M.MpeI-N374K-His | addgene full sequence | sequence record 392771 | Addgene NGS Result
TTGAGCGTCGATTTTTGTGATGCTCGTCAGGGGGGCGGAGCCTATGGAAAAACGCCAGCAACGCGGCCTT
TTTACGGTTCCTGGCCTTTTGCTGGCCTTTTGCTCACATGTTCTTTCCTGCGTTATCCCCTGATTCTGTG
GATAACCGTATTACCGCCTTTGAGTGAGCTGATACCGCTCGCCGCAGCCGAACGACCGAGCGCAGCGAGT
CAGTGAGCGAGGAAGCGGAAGAGCGCCTGATGCGGTATTTTCTCCTTACGCATCTGTGCGGTATTTCACA
CCGCATATGGTGCACTCTCAGTACAATCTGCTCTGATGCCGCATAGTTAAGCCAGTATACACTCCGCTAT
CGCTACGTGACTGGGTCATGGCTGCGCCCCGACACCCGCCAACACCCGCTGACGCGCCCTGACGGGCTTG
TCTGCTCCCGGCATCCGCTTACAGACAAGCTGTGACCGTCTCCGGGAGCTGCATGTGTCAGAGGTTTTCA
CCGTCATCACCGAAACGCGCGAGGCAGCAGATCAATTCGCGCGCGAAGGCGAAGCGGCATGCGACATCTT
GGTTACCGTGAAGTTACCATCACGGAAAAAGGTTATGCTGCTTTTAAGACCCACTTTCACATTTAAGTTG
TTTTTCTAATCCGCATATGATCAATTCAAGGCCGAATAAGAAGGCTGGCTCTGCACCTTGGTGATCAAAT
AATTCGATAGCTTGTCGTAATAATGGCGGCATACTATCAGTAGTAGGTGTTTCCCTTTCTTCTTTAGCGA
CTTGATGCTCTTGATCTTCCAATACGCAACCTAAAGTAAAATGCCCCACAGCGCTGAGTGCATATAATGC
ATTCTCTAGTGAAAAACCTTGTTGGCATAAAAAGGCTAATTGATTTTCGAGAGTTTCATACTGTTTTTCT
GTAGGCCGTGTACCTAAATGTACTTTTGCTCCATCGCGATGACTTAGTAAAGCACATCTAAAACTTTTAG
CGTTATTACGTAAAAAATCTTGCCAGCTTTCCCCTTCTAAAGGGCAAAAGTGAGTATGGTGCCTATCTAA
CATCTCAATGGCTAAGGCGTCGAGCAAAGCCCGCTTATTTTTTACATGCCAATACAATGTAGGCTGCTCT
ACACCTAGCTTCTGGGCGAGTTTACGGGTTGTTAAACCTTCGATTCCGACCTCATTAAGCAGCTCTAATG
CGCTGTTAATCACTTTACTTTTATCTAATCTAGACATCATTAATTCCTAATTTTTGTTGACACTCTATCA
TTGATAGAGTTATTTTACCACTCCCTATCAGTGATAGAGAAAAGTGCGTGCCATGAAAATCGAAGAAGGT
AAACTGGTAATCTGGATTAACGGCGATAAAGGCTATAACGGGCTCGCTGAAGTCGGTAAGAAATTCGAGA
AAGATACCGGAATTAAAGTCACCGTTGAGCATCCGGATAAACTGGAAGAGAAATTCCCACAGGTTGCGGC
AACTGGCGATGGCCCTGACATTATCTTCTGGGCACACGACCGCTTTGGTGGCTACGCTCAATCTGGCCTG
TTGGCTGAAATCACCCCGGACAAAGCGTTCCAGGACAAGCTGTATCCGTTTACCTGGGATGCCGTACGTT
ACAACGGCAAGCTGATTGCTTACCCGATCGCTGTTGAAGCGTTATCGCTGATTTATAACAAAGATCTGCT
GCCGAACCCGCCAAAAACCTGGGAAGAGATCCCGGCGCTGGATAAAGAACTGAAAGCGAAAGGTAAGAGC
GCGCTGATGTTCAACCTGCAAGAACCGTACTTCACCTGGCCGCTGATTGCTGCTGACGGGGGTTATGCGT
TCAAGTATGAAAACGGCAAGTACGACATTAAAGACGTGGGCGTGGATAACGCTGGCGCGAAAGCGGGTCT
GACCTTCCTGGTTGACCTGATTAAAAACAAACACATGAATGCAGACACCGATTACTCCATCGCAGAAGCT
GCCTTTAATAAAGGCGAAACAGCGATGACCATCAACGGCCCGTGGGCATGGTCCAACATCGACACCAGCA
AAGTGAATTATGGTGTAACGGTACTGCCGACCTTCAAGGGTCAACCATCCAAACCGTTCGTTGGCGTGCT
GAGCGCAGGTATTAACGCCGCCAGTCCGAACAAAGAGCTGGCAAAAGAGTTCCTCGAAAACTATCTGCTG
ACTGATGAAGGTCTGGAAGCGGTTAATAAAGACAAACCGCTGGGTGCCGTAGCGCTGAAGTCTTACGAGG
AAGAGTTGGCGAAAGATCCACGTATTGCCGCCACCATGGAAAACGCCCAGAAAGGTGAAATCATGCCGAA
CATCCCGCAGATGTCCGCTTTCTGGTATGCCGTGCGTACTGCGGTGATCAACGCCGCCAGCGGTCGTCAG
ACTGTCGATGAAGCCCTGAAAGACGCGCAGACTAATTCGAGCTCGAACAACAACAACAATAACAATAACA
ACAACCTCGGGATCGAGGGAAGGATTTCAGAATTCGAAAACCTGTATTTTCAGGGGTCGACAATGAATTC
AAACAAAGACAAAATTAAAGTGATTAAGGTGTTTGAAGCATTTGCAGGTATTGGTAGTCAGTTTAAGGCC
TTAAAGAATATTGCTCGCTCAAAGAACTGGGAGATCCAACATTCCGGGATGGTCGAGTGGTTTGTGGACG
CGATCGTATCATACGTCGCCATCCATAGTAAAAACTTTAACCCGAAAATCGAACGCCTTGATCGTGACAT
CCTCAGCATCTCGAATGACAGTAAAATGCCCATCTCAGAATACGGAATTAAAAAAATTAACAATACAATC
AAAGCGAGTTACTTGAATTATGCTAAAAAACACTTCAATAACCTGTTTGACATCAAGAAGGTGAATAAGG
ACAATTTCCCGAAGAACATCGATATCTTTACCTATTCGTTCCCATGTCAGGATCTGAGTGTTCAGGGCCT
GCAGAAGGGCATTGATAAGGAGTTGAATACGCGTAGCGGGCTTCTGTGGGAGATTGAACGGATCCTTGAG
GAAATTAAGAATAGTTTCTCCAAAGAGGAAATGCCCAAGTATTTGTTGATGGAAAATGTTAAGAACTTAC
TTAGTCATAAAAATAAAAAAAACTACAACACCTGGCTTAAGCAGTTAGAGAAGTTCGGCTATAAATCCAA
AACTTATTTGCTTAATTCCAAGAACTTTGACAATTGCCAGAACCGCGAACGCGTGTTTTGTCTTTCGATT
CGTGACGACTACTTGGAGAAGACAGGATTCAAGTTCAAGGAGTTAGAGAAGGTCAAGAATCCACCGAAAA
AAATTAAGGACATACTAGTGGATTCATCAAATTATAAATACCTGAATCTGAACAAGTATGAAACGACTAC
TTTCCGCGAAACTAAATCCAACATCATTAGTCGTCCACTTAAAAACTACACTACGTTCAACTCCGAAAAC
TACGTCTACAATATCAATGGGATCGGACCAACACTGACAGCGAGTGGCGCCAACTCCCGTATTAAAATTG
AAACCCAACAGGGAGTACGTTATTTGACGCCATTAGAGTGCTTTAAGTACATGCAATTCGATGTAAACGA
TTTCAAAAAAGTGCAGTCGACAAATTTAATTTCTGAGAATAAGATGATCTACATTGCGGGGAAGTCTATC
CCCGTTAAGATCTTAGAGGCAATTTTTAATACTTTGGAGTTCGTCAATAATGAGGAGCTTGAGCACCATC
ATCATCATCACTAACCATGCGAGAGTAGGGAACTGCCAGGCATCAAATAAAACGAAAGGCTCAGTCGAAA
GACTGGGCCTTTCGTTTTATCTGTTGTTTGTCGGTGAACGCTCTCCTGAGTAGGACAAATCCGCCGGGAG
CGGATTTGAACGTTGCGAAGCAACGGCCCGGAGGGTGGCGGGCAGGACGCCCGCCATAAACTGCCAGGCA
TCAAATTAAGCAGAAGGCCATCCTGACGGATGGCCTTTTTGCGTTTCTACAAACTCTTTTGTTTATTTTT
CTAAATACATTCAAATATGTATCCGCTCATGAGACAATAACCCTGATAAATGCTTCAATAATATTGAAAA
AGGAAGAGTATGAGTATTCAACATTTCCGTGTCGCCCTTATTCCCTTTTTTGCGGCATTTTGCCTTCCTG
TTTTTGCTCACCCAGAAACGCTGGTGAAAGTAAAAGATGCTGAAGATCAGTTGGGTGCACGAGTGGGTTA
CATCGAACTGGATCTCAACAGCGGTAAGATCCTTGAGAGTTTTCGCCCCGAAGAACGTTTTCCAATGATG
AGCACTTTTAAAGTTCTGCTATGTGGCGCGGTATTATCCCGTGTTGACGCCGGGCAAGAGCAACTCGGTC
GCCGCATACACTATTCTCAGAATGACTTGGTTGAGTACTCACCAGTCACAGAAAAGCATCTTACGGATGG
CATGACAGTAAGAGAATTATGCAGTGCTGCCATAACCATGAGTGATAACACTGCGGCCAACTTACTTCTG
ACAACGATCGGAGGACCGAAGGAGCTAACCGCTTTTTTGCACAACATGGGGGATCATGTAACTCGCCTTG
ATCGTTGGGAACCGGAGCTGAATGAAGCCATACCAAACGACGAGCGTGACACCACGATGCCTGTAGCAAT
GGCAACAACGTTGCGCAAACTATTAACTGGCGAACTACTTACTCTAGCTTCCCGGCAACAATTAATAGAC
TGGATGGAGGCGGATAAAGTTGCAGGACCACTTCTGCGCTCGGCCCTTCCGGCTGGCTGGTTTATTGCTG
ATAAATCTGGAGCCGGTGAGCGTGGGTCCCGCGGTATCATTGCAGCACTGGGGCCAGATGGTAAGCCCTC
CCGTATCGTAGTTATCTACACGACGGGGAGTCAGGCAACTATGGATGAACGAAATAGACAGATCGCTGAG
ATAGGTGCCTCACTGATTAAGCATTGGTAACTGTCAGACCAAGTTTACTCATATATACTTTAGATTGATT
TAAAACTTCATTTTTAATTTAAAAGGATCTAGGTGAAGATCCTTTTTGATAATCTCATGACCAAAATCCC
TTAACGTGAGTTTTCGTTCCACTGAGCGTCAGACCCCGTAGAAAAGATCAAAGGATCTTCTTGAGATCCT
TTTTTTCTGCGCGTAATCTGCTGCTTGCAAACAAAAAAACCACCGCTACCAGCGGTGGTTTGTTTGCCGG
ATCAAGAGCTACCAACTCTTTTTCCGAAGGTAACTGGCTTCAGCAGAGCGCAGATACCAAATACTGTCCT
TCTAGTGTAGCCGTAGTTAGGCCACCACTTCAAGAACTCTGTAGCACCGCCTACATACCTCGCTCTGCTA
ATCCTGTTACCAGTGGCTGCTGCCAGTGGCGATAAGTCGTGTCTTACCGGGTTGGACTCAAGACGATAGT
TACCGGATAAGGCGCAGCGGTCGGGCTGAACGGGGGGTTCGTGCACACAGCCCAGCTTGGAGCGAACGAC
CTACACCGAACTGAGATACCTACAGCGTGAGCTATGAGAAAGCGCCACGCTTCCCGAAGGGAGAAAGGCG
GACAGGTATCCGGTAAGCGGCAGGGTCGGAACAGGAGAGCGCACGAGGGAGCTTCCAGGGGGAAACGCCT
GGTATCTTTATAGTCCTGTCGGGTTTCGCCACCTCTGAC
Features (pLannotate 1.2.2; 11 found; start..end, strand, type, name):
    236..376     -  misc_feature   bom: basis of mobility region from pBR322
    478..518     -  CDS            rop (fragment): Rop protein, which maintains plasmids at low copy number; rop
    604..1227    -  CDS            TetR: tetracycline repressor TetR; tetR from transposon Tn10; TetR binds to the tetracycline operator tetO to inhibit transcription. This inhibition can be relieved by adding tetracycline or doxycycline.
   1246..1301    +  promoter       tetR/tetA promoters: tetR; overlapping promoters for bacterial tetR and tetA
   1313..2413    +  CDS            MBP: maltose binding protein from E. coli; malE (mutated); This version of the gene does not encode a signal sequence, so MBP will remain in the cytosol.
   2486..2505    +  CDS            TEV site (fragment): tobacco etch virus (TEV) protease recognition and cleavage site
   3754..3840    +  terminator     rrnB T1 terminator: Escherichia coli rrnB; transcription terminator T1 from the E. coli rrnB gene
   3932..3959    +  terminator     rrnB T2 terminator: transcription terminator T2 from the E. coli rrnB gene
   3978..4069    +  promoter       AmpR promoter: bla
   4070..4930    +  CDS            AmpR: β-lactamase; bla; confers resistance to ampicillin, carbenicillin, and related antibiotics
   5101..50      +  rep_origin     ori (across the origin): high-copy-number ColE1/pMB1/pBR322/pUC origin of replication
