[The description below was written by a language model from this plasmid's Addgene catalogue record and pLannotate feature annotations shown in this document.]
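Description:
pMG81-MBP-t-M.MpeI-N374K-His is a bacterial expression plasmid of about 5.6 kb, built on the pMG81 backbone, that produces an engineered variant of the CpG-specific DNA methyltransferase M.MpeI from Mycoplasma penetrans. It replicates from a ColE1/pMB1-type origin, next to a pBR322 bom region and only a short remnant of rop. The catalogue lists the copy number as unknown. Selection is by ampicillin through the bla gene under its own promoter.

The roughly 2.4 kb insert is a single fusion open reading frame. It consists of a signal-sequence-free, cytosolic maltose binding protein at the N-terminus, a TEV protease cleavage site, the M.MpeI coding region carrying the N374K substitution, and a C-terminal His tag. The annotation software did not label the methyltransferase or the His tag, but they presumably occupy the unannotated stretch between the TEV site and the terminators. Transcription comes from the Tn10 tetR/tetA divergent promoter region, with TetR encoded on the opposite strand. Expression should therefore be repressed until a tetracycline-class inducer releases TetR from the operator. The rrnB T1 and T2 terminators close the cassette. The insert was placed by BsaI cloning, which destroyed both sites.

The N374K mutation turns the enzyme into a CpG carboxymethyltransferase, and the plasmid is meant for producing this protein recombinantly. MBP and His provide affinity purification handles, and TEV cleavage removes the MBP portion. The associated work concerns direct enzymatic sequencing of 5-methylcytosine at single-base resolution. Because the enzyme modifies CpG sites in host DNA, the plasmid can only be maintained in strains that lack methylation-recognizing restriction systems, such as ER1821.
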