Addgene plasmid #197985: pMG81-MBP-t-M.MpeI-N374K-His
Purpose: Expresses CpG Carboxymethyltransferase (M.MpeI N374K) in bacteria. The gene also encodes an N-terminal (TEV cleavable) MBP tag as well as C-terminal His tag.
Depositing lab: Rahul Kohli. Depositing organization: University of Pennsylvania. Publication: Direct enzymatic sequencing of 5-methylcytosine at single-base resolution. Wang T, Fowler JM, Liu L, Loo CE, Luo M, Schutsky EK, Berrios KN, DeNizio JE, Dvorak A, Downey N, Montermoso S, Pingul BY, Nasrallah M, Gosal WS, Wu H, Kohli RM. Nat Chem Biol. 2023 Jun 15. doi: 10.1038/s41589-023-01318-1. PubMed 37322153.
Backbone
  Vector backbone: pMG81
  Backbone manufacturer: Mark Goulian
  Backbone size w/o insert (bp): 3228
  Total vector size (bp): 5640
  Vector type: Bacterial Expression
Growth in bacteria
  Bacterial resistance: Ampicillin, 100 μg/mL
  Growth temperature: 37°C
  Growth strain: ER1821
  Growth instructions: The CpG Carboxymethyltransferase encoded by this plasmid can only be propagated in strains such as NEB ER1821 which are deleted of methylation recognizing restriction factors.
  Copy number: Unknown
Gene/Insert
  Gene/Insert name: MBP-t-M.MpeI-N374K-His
  Species: M. penetrans
  Insert size (bp): 2412
  Mutation: M.MpeI-N374K
  Tag / fusion protein: MBP (N terminal on insert); His (C terminal on insert)
  Cloning method: Restriction Enzyme; 5′ cloning site BsaI (destroyed during cloning); 3′ cloning site BsaI (destroyed during cloning)
  Sequencing primers: 5′ GACACTCTATCATTGATAG; 3′ CGTTCACCGACAAACAAC
Terms and licenses: Academic/Nonprofit Terms; Industry Terms: Not Available to Industry
How to cite: pMG81-MBP-t-M.MpeI-N374K-His was a gift from Rahul Kohli (Addgene plasmid # 197985 ; http://n2t.net/addgene:197985 ; RRID:Addgene_197985)
